>Addgene plasmid #148967 | pT7-V5-SBP-C1-HsRck-L338AK342A_AI | depositor full sequence | sequence record 291415 | Full Sequence
TAGTTATTAATAGTAATCAATTACGGGGTCATTAGTTCATAGCCCATATATGGAGTTCCGCGTTACATAA
CTTACGGTAAATGGCCCGCCTGGCTGACCGCCCAACGACCCCCGCCCATTGACGTCAATAATGACGTATG
TTCCCATAGTAACGCCAATAGGGACTTTCCATTGACGTCAATGGGTGGAGTATTTACGGTAAACTGCCCA
CTTGGCAGTACATCAAGTGTATCATATGCCAAGTACGCCCCCTATTGACGTCAATGACGGTAAATGGCCC
GCCTGGCATTATGCCCAGTACATGACCTTATGGGACTTTCCTACTTGGCAGTACATCTACGTATTAGTCA
TCGCTATTACCATGGTGATGCGGTTTTGGCAGTACATCAATGGGCGTGGATAGCGGTTTGACTCACGGGG
ATTTCCAAGTCTCCACCCCATTGACGTCAATGGGAGTTTGTTTTGGCACCAAAATCAACGGGACTTTCCA
AAATGTCGTAACAACTCCGCCCCATTGACGCAAATGGGCGGTAGGCGTGTACGGTGGGAGGTCTATATAA
GCAGAGCTCTCTGGCTAACTAGAGAACCCACTGCTTACTGGCTTATCGAAATTAATACGACTCACTATAG
GGAGACCCAAGCTCTAGCGCTACCGGTCGCCACCATGGGTAAGCCTATCCCTAACCCTCTCCTCGGTCTC
GATTCTACGCCCGGAAGCGGTAGCGGTACGATGGACGAGAAGACCACCGGCTGGGGGGGCGGCCACGTGG
TGGAGGGCCTGGCCGGCGAGCTGGAGCAGCTGCGGGCCAGGCTGGAGCACCACCCTCAGGGCCAGCGGGA
GCCCAGATCTATGGGTCTGTCCAGTCAAAATGGTCAGCTGAGAGGCCCTGTGAAACCCACTGGTGGCCCT
GGAGGAGGGGGCACACAGACACAGCAACAGATGAACCAGCTGAAAAACACCAACACAATCAATAATGGCA
CTCAGCAGCAAGCACAGAGTATGACCACCACTATTAAACCTGGTGATGACTGGAAAAAGACTTTAAAACT
CCCTCCAAAGGATCTAAGAATCAAAACTTCGGATGTGACCTCCACAAAAGGAAATGAGTTTGAAGATTAC
TGTTTGAAACGGGAGTTACTGATGGGAATTTTTGAAATGGGCTGGGAAAAGCCATCTCCTATTCAGGAGG
AGAGCATTCCCATTGCTTTATCTGGTAGGGATATCTTAGCTAGAGCAAAAAATGGAACAGGCAAGAGCGG
TGCCTACCTCATTCCCTTACTTGAACGGCTAGACCTGAAGAAGGACAATATACAAGCAATGGTGATTGTT
CCCACTAGAGAACTTGCTCTACAGGTCAGTCAAATTTGCATCCAGGTCAGCAAACACATGGGAGGGGCCA
AAGTGATGGCAACCACAGGAGGAACCAATTTACGAGATGACATAATGAGGCTTGATGATACAGTGCACGT
GGTGATTGCTACCCCTGGGAGAATCCTGGATCTTATTAAGAAAGGAGTAGCAAAGGTTGATCATGTCCAG
ATGATAGTATTGGATGAGGCAGATAAGTTGCTGTCACAGGATTTTGTGCAGATAATGGAGGATATTATTC
TCACGCTACCTAAAAACAGGCAGATTTTACTATATTCCGCTACTTTCCCTCTTAGTGTACAGAAGTTCAT
GAATTCCCATTTGCAGAAACCCTATGAGATTAACCTGATGGAGGAACTAACTCTGAAGGGAGTAACCCAG
TACTACGCATATGTAACTGAGCGCCAAAAAGTACACTGCCTCAACACACTTTTCTCCAGGCTTCAGATAA
ACCAGTCGATCATTTTCTGTAACTCCTCTCAGCGAGTTGAAGCCCTAGCCAAGGCCATTTCTCAACTGGG
TTATTCTTGCTTCTATATTCATGCTAAAATGAGGCAGGAACATCGAAATCGTGTATTTCATGATTTCCGA
AATGGCTTATGCCGCAATCTTGTTTGCACTGATCTGTTTACCCGAGGTATTGATATACAAGCTGTGAATG
TGGTAATAAACTTTGATTTCCCAAAGCTGGCAGAGACCTATCTCCATCGTATTGGAAGATCAGGTCGCTT
TGGTCATCTTGGCTTAGCCATCAACTTGATCACATATGATGATCGCTTCAACCTGAAAAGTATTGAGGAG
CAGCTGGGAACAGAAATTAAACCTATTCCGAGCAACATTGATAAGAGCCTGTATGTGGCAGAATACCACA
GCGAGCCTGTAGAAGATGAGAAACCTTAACAATTCTGCAGTCGACGGATCCACCGGATCTAGATAACTGA
TCATAATCAGCCATACCACATTTGTAGAGGTTTTACTTGCTTTAAAAAACCTCCCACACCTCCCCCTGAA
CCTGAAACATAAAATGAATGCAATTGTTGTTGTTAACTTGTTTATTGCAGCTTATAATGGTTACAAATAA
AGCAATAGCATCACAAATTTCACAAATAAAGCATTTTTTTCACTGCATTCTAGTTGTGGTTTGTCCAAAC
TCATCAATGTATCTTAACGCGTAAATTGTAAGCGTTAATATTTTGTTAAAATTCGCGTTAAATTTTTGTT
AAATCAGCTCATTTTTTAACCAATAGGCCGAAATCGGCAAAATCCCTTATAAATCAAAAGAATAGACCGA
GATAGGGT
[37 nt withheld, positions 2669-2705]
AAAGAACGTGGACTCCAACGTCAAAGG
[49 nt withheld, positions 2733-2781]
T
[91 nt withheld, positions 2783-2873]
G
[124 nt withheld, positions 2875-2998]
CAGGTGGCACTTTTCGGGGAAATGTGCGCGGAACCCCTATTTGTTTATTTTTCTAAATACATTCAAATAT
GTATCCGCTCATGAGACAATAACCCTGATAAATGCTTCAATAATATTGAAAAAGGAAGAGTCCTGAGGCG
GAAAGAACCAGCTGTGGAATGTGTGTCAGTTAGGGTGTGGAAAGTCCCCAGGCTCCCCAGCAGGCAGAAG
TATGCAAAGCATGCATCTCAATTAGTCAGCAACCAGGTGTGGAAAGTCCCCAGGCTCCCCAGCAGGCAGA
AGTATGCAAAGCATGCATCTCAATTAGTCAGCAACCATAGTCCCGCCCCTAACTCCGCCCATCCCGCCCC
TAACTCCGCCCAGTTCCGCCCATTCTCCGCCCCATGGCTGACTAATTTTTTTTATTTATGCAGAGGCCGA
GGCCGCCTCGGCCTCTGAGCTATTCCAGAAGTAGTGAGGAGGCTTTTTTGGAGGCCTAGGCTTTTGCAAA
GATCGATCAAGAGACAGGATGAGGATCGTTTCGCATGATTGAACAAGATGGATTGCACGCAGGTTCTCCG
GCCGCTTGGGTGGAGAGGCTATTCGGCTATGACTGGGCACAACAGACAATCGGCTGCTCTGATGCCGCCG
TGTTCCGGCTGTCAGCGCAGGGGCGCCCGGTTCTTTTTGTCAAGACCGACCTGTCCGGTGCCCTGAATGA
ACTGCAAGACGAGGCAGCGCGGCTATCGTGGCTGGCCACGACGGGCGTTCCTTGCGCAGCTGTGCTCGAC
GTTGTCACTGAAGCGGGAAGGGACTGGCTGCTATTGGGCGAAGTGCCGGGGCAGGATCTCCTGTCATCTC
ACCTTGCTCCTGCCGAGAAAGTATCCATCATGGCTGATGCAATGCGGCGGCTGCATACGCTTGATCCGGC
TACCTGCCCATTCGACCACCAAGCGAAACATCGCATCGAGCGAGCACGTACTCGGATGGAAGCCGGTCTT
GTCGATCAGGATGATCTGGACGAAGAGCATCAGGGGCTCGCGCCAGCCGAACTGTTCGCCAGGCTCAAGG
CGAGCATGCCCGACGGCGAGGATCTCGTCGTGACCCATGGCGATGCCTGCTTGCCGAATATCATGGTGGA
AAATGGCCGCTTTTCTGGATTCATCGACTGTGGCCGGCTGGGTGTGGCGGACCGCTATCAGGACATAGCG
TTGGCTACCCGTGATATTGCTGAAGAGCTTGGCGGCGAATGGGCTGACCGCTTCCTCGTGCTTTACGGTA
TCGCCGCTCCCGATTCGCAGCGCATCGCCTTCTATCGCCTTCTTGACGAGTTCTTCTGAGCGGGACTCTG
GGGTTCGAAATGACCGACCAAGCGACGCCCAACCTGCCATCACGAGATTTCGATTCCACCGCCGCCTTCT
ATGAAAGGTTGGGCTTCGGAATCGTTTTCCGGGACGCCGGCTGGATGATCCTCCAGCGCGGGGATCTCAT
GCTGGAGTTCTTCGCCCACCCTAGGGGGAGGCTAACTGAAACACGGAAGGAGACAATACCGGAAGGAACC
CGCGCTATGACGGCAATAAAAAGACAGAATAAAACGCACGGTGTTGGGTCGTTTGTTCATAAACGCGGGG
TTCGGTCCCAGGGCTGGCACTCTGTCGATACCCCACCGAGACCCCATTGGGGCCAATACGCCCGCGTTTC
TTCCTTTTCCCCACCCCACCCCCCAAGTTCGGGTGAAGGCCCAGGGCTCGCAGCCAACGTCGGGGCGGCA
GGCCCTGCCATAGCCTCAGGTTACTCATATATACTTTAGATTGATTTAAAACTTCATTTTTAATTTAAAA
GGATCTAGGTGAAGATCCTTTTTGATAATCTCATGACCAAAATCCCTTAACGTGAGTTTTCGTTCCACTG
AGCGTCAGACCCCGTAGAAAAGATCAAAGGATCTTCTTGAGATCCTTTTTTTCTGCGCGTAATCTGCTGC
TTGCAAACAAAAAAACCACCGCTACCAGCGGTGGTTTGTTTGCCGGATCAAGAGCTACCAACTCTTTTTC
CGAAGGTAACTGGCTTCAGCAGAGCGCAGATACCAAATACTGTCCTTCTAGTGTAGCCGTAGTTAGGCCA
CCACTTCAAGAACTCTGTAGCACCGCCTACATACCTCGCTCTGCTAATCCTGTTACCAGTGGCTGCTGCC
AGTGGCGATAAGTCGTGTCTTACCGGGTTGGACTCAAGACGATAGTTACCGGATAAGGCGCAGCGGTCGG
GCTGAACGGGGGGTTCGTGCACACAGCCCAGCTTGGAGCGAACGACCTACACCGAACTGAGATACCTACA
GCGTGAGCTATGAGAAAGCGCCACGCTTCCCGAAGGGAGAAAGGCGGACAGGTATCCGGTAAGCGGCAGG
GTCGGAACAGGAGAGCGCACGAGGGAGCTTCCAGGGGGAAACGCCTGGTATCTTTATAGTCCTGTCGGGT
TTCGCCACCTCTGACTTGAGCGTCGATTTTTGTGATGCTCGTCAGGGGGGCGGAGCCTATGGAAAAACGC
CAGCAACGCGGCCTTTTTACGGTTCCTGGCCTTTTGCTGGCCTTTTGCTCACATGTTCTTTCCTGCGTTA
TCCCCTGATTCTGTGGATAACCGTATTACCGCCATGCAT
Features (pLannotate 1.2.2; 18 found; start..end, strand, type, name):
     61..364     +  enhancer       CMV enhancer: human cytomegalovirus immediate early enhancer
    365..568     +  promoter       CMV promoter: human cytomegalovirus (CMV) immediate early promoter
    564..597     +  LTR            5' LTR (truncated) (fragment): truncated 5' long terminal repeat (LTR) from HIV-1
    613..631     +  promoter       T7 promoter: promoter for bacteriophage T7 RNA polymerase
    668..709     +  CDS            V5 tag: epitope tag from simian virus 5
    731..844     +  CDS            SBP: streptavidin-binding peptide selected from a peptide library; binds streptavidin with nanomolar affinity (Keefe et al., 2001)
    842..2266    +  CDS            DDX6: DDX6_HUMAN - Also known as HLR2, RCK. Experimental evidence at protein level: Swiss-Prot protein existence level 1. Essential for the formation of P-bodies, cytosolic membrane- less ribonucleoprotein granules involved in RNA metabolism through the coordinated storage of mRNAs encoding regulatory functions (PubMed:25995375, PubMed:27342281, PubMed:31422817). Plays a role in P- bodies to coordinate the storage of translationally inactive mRNAs in the cytoplasm and prevent their degradation (PubMed:27342281). In the process of mRNA degradation, plays a role in mRNA decapping (PubMed:16364915). Bl
   2271..2287    +  misc_feature   MCS (fragment): multiple cloning site
   2308..2392    +  CDS            large T antigen (fragment): large T antigen from SV40 (simian virus 40)
   2415..2536    +  polyA_signal   SV40 poly(A) signal: SV40 polyadenylation signal
   2570..2998    -  rep_origin     f1 ori (sequence partly withheld): f1 bacteriophage origin of replication; arrow indicates direction of (+) strand synthesis
   3025..3129    +  promoter       AmpR promoter: bla
   3131..3488    +  promoter       SV40 promoter: SV40 enhancer and early promoter
   3523..4317    +  CDS            NeoR/KanR: aminoglycoside phosphotransferase from Tn5; aph(3')-II (or nptII); confers resistance to neomycin, kanamycin, and G418 (Geneticin®)
   4338..4490    +  CDS            ble (fragment): BLE_KLEPN - Experimental evidence at protein level: Swiss-Prot protein existence level 1. Binding protein with a strong affinity to the bleomycin family of antibiotics. Binds to CL990; an antimitotic-antibiotic compound. From Klebsiella pneumoniae.
   4549..4596    +  polyA_signal   HSV TK poly(A) signal: herpes simplex virus thymidine kinase polyadenylation signal (Cole and Stacy, 1985)
   4687..4703    -  polyA_signal   bGH poly(A) signal (fragment): bovine growth hormone polyadenylation signal
   4925..5513    +  rep_origin     ori: high-copy-number ColE1/pMB1/pBR322/pUC origin of replication
