[The description below was written by a language model from this plasmid's Addgene catalogue record and pLannotate feature annotations shown in this document.]
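Description:
pT7-V5-SBP-C1-HsRck-L338AK342A_AI is a 5,627 nt mammalian expression plasmid encoding a double point mutant (L338A, K342A) of human DDX6, also known as Rck or p54. DDX6 is needed for P-body formation and takes part in the storage of translationally inactive mRNAs and in mRNA decapping. The record lists the backbone as unknown. The annotated parts are a CMV enhancer/promoter, an SV40 polyadenylation signal, an f1 origin, a high-copy ColE1/pUC-type origin and a dual-promoter NeoR/KanR cassette, an arrangement typical of C1-style vectors in which the tag precedes the insert. The aminoglycoside phosphotransferase gene is driven by the bacterial AmpR (bla) promoter and the SV40 early promoter and ends in the HSV TK poly(A) signal. It therefore provides kanamycin selection in E. coli and could support G418 selection in mammalian cells.

The expression cassette places the CMV immediate early enhancer and promoter upstream of a T7 promoter, which would also allow in vitro transcription with T7 RNA polymerase. The open reading frame starts with a V5 epitope tag and a streptavidin-binding peptide (SBP), followed by the DDX6 coding sequence. The product is thus N-terminally V5-SBP-tagged, suitable for immunodetection through V5 and for pulldown on streptavidin resin through SBP. Several short annotated fragments (HIV-1 LTR, SV40 large T antigen, ble, bGH poly(A)) are probably partial sequence matches rather than functional elements.

The record does not state what the two substitutions do. The associated publication concerns assembly of the GIGYF–Me31B (DDX6) complex in 4EHP-mediated translational repression, so the plasmid was probably used as an interaction mutant in binding or repression assays in human cells.
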