Addgene plasmid #148967: pT7-V5-SBP-C1-HsRck-L338AK342A_AI
Purpose: Mammalian Expression of HsRck-L338AK342A
Depositing lab: Elisa Izaurralde. Depositing organization: Max Planck Institute for Developmental Biology. Publication: Molecular basis for GIGYF-Me31B complex assembly in 4EHP-mediated translational repression. Peter D, Ruscica V, Bawankar P, Weber R, Helms S, Valkov E, Igreja C, Izaurralde E. Genes Dev. 2019 Oct 1;33(19-20):1355-1360. doi: 10.1101/gad.329219.119. Epub 2019 Aug 22. PubMed 31439631.
Backbone
  Vector backbone: Unknown
  Vector type: Mammalian Expression
Growth in bacteria
  Bacterial resistance: Kanamycin, 50 μg/mL
  Growth temperature: 37°C
  Growth strain: DH5alpha
  Copy number: High Copy
Gene/Insert
  Gene/Insert name: HsRck-L338AK342A (alt name: DDX6)
  Species: H. sapiens (human)
  Entrez Gene: DDX6 (a.k.a. HLR2, IDDILF, P54, RCK, Rck/p54)
  Cloning method: Unknown
Terms and licenses: Academic/Nonprofit Terms; Industry Terms: Not Available to Industry
Depositor comments: ORF extracted from NCBI: NM_004397.3 Plasmids from this collection were made available to the research community and donated after the lab closed. Please note that the sequence provided by the depositing laboratory may be theoretical/predicted or based on Sanger sequencing results. There may be discrepancies between sequencing results obtained by Addgene and the depositor sequence. If an Addgene verified sequence is not available, please contact before placing your order to request that our lab fully sequence the plasmid.
How to cite: pT7-V5-SBP-C1-HsRck-L338AK342A_AI was a gift from Elisa Izaurralde (Addgene plasmid # 148967 ; http://n2t.net/addgene:148967 ; RRID:Addgene_148967)
